>Addgene plasmid #26319 | pcDNA3.2/V5 hsa-mir-455 | depositor partial sequence | sequence record 12403 | Author sequence
GGGCACCTACCAGCATCCCTGGGGGTGGGCAGGGCTTGGTGCCGTGCTAGCATCTAACCCAGCCGCGAGC
TTCCTTCTGCAGGTCCTGGAGCCCTGGCGTGGGGCGGGCCTCCTGCCGGCGAGCGCCTGCGCCCTTCCCT
GGCGTGAGGGTATGTGCCTTTGGACTACATCGTGGAAGCCAGCACCATGCAGTCCATGGGCATATACACT
TGCCTCAAGGCCTATGTCATCGAGGAGCCACCGGAGCTGCCACTGCCACCAGGGAGGAAGAGGAGGAGCC
GGGATGTGGGATGGCAGTGGTGGGTGGGCTGCGGCAGGTTGGGCCAGCCACACCTCACTGCTTGACCGCT
CTGACCCCCTTTCTTCT
