>Addgene plasmid #26319 | pcDNA3.2/V5 hsa-mir-455 | addgene partial sequence | sequence record 32471 | 26319 with CMV-F
CTTTAGCAAACTCTCTGGCTACTAGAGAACCCACTGCTTACTGGCTTATCGAAATTAATACGACTCACTA
TAGGGAGACCCAAGCTGGCTAGTTAAGCTATCAACAAGTTTGTACAAAAAAGCAGGCTCATATGGGGCAC
CTACCAGCATCCCTGGGGGTGGGCAGGGCTTGGTGCCGTGCTAGCATCTAACCCAGCCGCGAGCTTCCTT
CTGCAGGTCCTGGAGCCCTGGCGTGGGGCGGGCCTCCTGCCGGCGAGCGCCTGCGCCCTTCCCTGGCGTG
AGGGTATGTGCCTTTGGACTACATCGTGGAAGCCAGCACCATGCAGTCCATGGGCATATACACTTGCCTC
AAGGCCTATGTCATCGAGGAGCCACCGGAGCTGCCACTGCCACCAGGGAGGAAGAGGAGGAGCCGGGATG
TGGGATGGCAGTGGTGGGTGGGCTGCGGCAGGTTGGGCCAGCCACACCTCACTGCTTGACCGCTCTGACC
CCCTTTCTTCTAAGCTTACCCAGCTTTCTTGTACAAAGTGGTTGATCTAGAGGGCCCGCGGTTCGAAGGT
AAGCCTATCCCTAACCCTCTCCTCGGTCTCGATTCTACGCGTACCGGTTAGTAATGAGTTTAAACGGGGG
AGGCTAACTGAAACACGGAAGGAGACAATACCGGAAGGAACCCGCGCTATGACGGCAATAAAAAGACAGA
ATAAAACGCACGGGTGTTGGGTCGTTTGTTCATAAACGCGGGGTTCGGTCCCAGGGCTGGCACTCTGTCG
ATACCCCACCGAGACCCCATTGGGGCCAATACGCCCGCGTTTCTTCCTTTTCCCCACCCCACCCCCCAAG
TTCGGGTGAA
