[The description below was written by a language model from this plasmid's Addgene catalogue record.]
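Description:
pcDNA3.2/V5 hsa-mir-455 is a mammalian expression plasmid built on the commercial Gateway destination vector pcDNA3.2/V5-DEST (listed as 7,711 bp before insertion). It is propagated in E. coli under ampicillin selection and carries a neomycin resistance marker that allows G418 selection of transfected mammalian cells. The record does not include a feature table and does not state the promoter explicitly. The use of a CMV forward sequencing primer is consistent with the CMV promoter normally found in pcDNA3-series vectors, and the V5 reverse primer reflects the V5 epitope sequence that sits downstream of the recombination site in this backbone.

The payload is a 367 bp fragment of human genomic DNA covering the MIR455 locus: the pre-miRNA hairpin plus roughly 100 nucleotides of flanking sequence on each side. It was amplified by PCR with Gateway-compatible ends, recombined first into the pDONR221 entry vector, and then transferred into the destination vector. Including the native flanking sequence lets the transcript act as a primary miRNA-like substrate, which the cell's endogenous miRNA biogenesis machinery can recognise and process into the hairpin and then mature miR-455 species. Because the insert is a noncoding RNA gene, the vector's V5 tag has no functional role here.

The plasmid comes from a study that experimentally evaluated novel and previously annotated mammalian microRNA genes. It is suited to ectopic overexpression of hsa-mir-455 in cultured mammalian cells, for example to test whether the hairpin is processed into authentic small RNAs or to examine the effects of raising miR-455 levels.
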