Addgene plasmid #26319: pcDNA3.2/V5 hsa-mir-455
Depositing lab: David Bartel. Depositing organization: Whitehead Institute for Biomedical Research. Publication: Mammalian microRNAs: experimental evaluation of novel and previously annotated genes. Chiang HR, Schoenfeld LW, Ruby JG, Auyeung VC, Spies N, Baek D, Johnston WK, Russ C, Luo S, Babiarz JE, Blelloch R, Schroth GP, Nusbaum C, Bartel DP. Genes Dev. 2010 May 15. 24(10):992-1009. 10.1101/gad.1884710 PubMed 20413612.
Backbone
  Vector backbone: pcDNA3.2/V5-DEST
  Backbone manufacturer: Invitrogen
  Backbone size w/o insert (bp): 7711
  Vector type: Mammalian Expression
  Selectable markers: Neomycin (select with G418)
Growth in bacteria
  Bacterial resistance: Ampicillin, 100 μg/mL
  Growth temperature: 37°C
  Growth strain: DH5alpha
  Copy number: Unknown
Gene/Insert
  Gene/Insert name: hsa-mir-455 (alt names: mir 455; mir-455)
  Species: H. sapiens (human)
  Insert size (bp): 367
  Entrez Gene: MIR455 (a.k.a. MIRN455, hsa-mir-455, mir-455)
  Cloning method: Gateway Cloning
  Sequencing primers: 5′ CMV-F; 3′ V5 reverse (5′-ACCGAGGAGAGGGTTAGGGAT-3′ )
Terms and licenses: Academic/Nonprofit Terms; Industry Terms: Not Available to Industry
Depositor comments: pre-miRNA hairpins and the surrounding regions were amplified from human genomic DNA using Pfu Polymerase and primers with Gateway (Invitrogen)- compatible ends designed to anneal about 100 nt upstream of and downstream from the miRNA hairpins. PCR products were inserted into Gateway vector pDONR221 and subsequently into pcDNA3.2/V5-DEST.
How to cite: pcDNA3.2/V5 hsa-mir-455 was a gift from David Bartel (Addgene plasmid # 26319 ; http://n2t.net/addgene:26319 ; RRID:Addgene_26319)
